Addgene plasmid #208064: OR8-consensus
Purpose: Consensus OR8 engineered from human OR8 family members
Depositing lab: Hiroaki Matsunami. Depositing organization: Duke University. Publication: Structural instability and divergence from conserved residues underlie intracellular retention of mammalian odorant receptors. Ikegami K, de March CA, Nagai MH, Ghosh S, Do M, Sharma R, Bruguera ES, Lu YE, Fukutani Y, Vaidehi N, Yohda M, Matsunami H. Proc Natl Acad Sci U S A. 2020 Feb 11;117(6):2957-2967. doi: 10.1073/pnas.1915520117. Epub 2020 Jan 23. PubMed 31974307.
Backbone
  Vector backbone: pCI
  Backbone manufacturer: Promega
  Backbone size w/o insert (bp): 4006
  Total vector size (bp): 5017
  Modifications to backbone: Rhodopsin tag at N terminus
  Vector type: Mammalian Expression
Growth in bacteria
  Bacterial resistance: Ampicillin, 100 μg/mL
  Growth temperature: 37°C
  Growth strain: DH5alpha
  Copy number: High Copy
Gene/Insert
  Gene/Insert name: OR8-consensus (alt name: consOR8)
  Species: Synthetic
  Insert size (bp): 1011
  Promoter: CMV
  Tag / fusion protein: Rhodopsin tag (N terminal on insert)
  Cloning method: Restriction Enzyme; 5′ cloning site MluI (not destroyed); 3′ cloning site NotI (not destroyed)
  Sequencing primers: 5′ CTCCACAGGTGTCCACTC; 3′ CACTGCATTCTAGTTGTGG
Terms and licenses: Academic/Nonprofit Terms; Industry Terms: Not Available to Industry
How to cite: OR8-consensus was a gift from Hiroaki Matsunami (Addgene plasmid # 208064 ; http://n2t.net/addgene:208064 ; RRID:Addgene_208064)
