[The description below was written by a language model from this plasmid's Addgene catalogue record and pLannotate feature annotations shown in this document.]
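Description:
OR8-consensus is a mammalian expression plasmid built on the Promega pCI backbone and carrying a synthetic odorant receptor, consOR8, whose sequence was engineered as a consensus of human OR8 family members. The plasmid is propagated in E. coli through a high-copy ColE1/pUC-type origin and selected with ampicillin via the β-lactamase gene. An f1 origin is also present for single-stranded DNA production. The catalogue lists a total size of about 5.0 kb, while the sequenced record behind the feature table is slightly shorter at 4,978 nt.

Expression is driven by the human cytomegalovirus immediate-early enhancer and promoter, followed by the pCI chimeric β-globin/immunoglobulin intron, which generally improves mRNA processing and expression. A T7 promoter upstream of the coding region allows in vitro transcription. The open reading frame begins with a short N-terminal rhodopsin-derived tag (Rho tag), a backbone modification commonly used with odorant receptors to aid cell-surface trafficking and to provide an extracellular epitope for detection. The receptor coding sequence sits between retained MluI and NotI sites and is terminated by the SV40 late polyadenylation signal. The automated annotation labels the tag as an elephant rhodopsin fragment and the insert as mouse Olfr154. These are nearest-homologue matches rather than the true identities, since the insert is a synthetic consensus design. The small lacZα, rop, bom and large T antigen fragments are backbone remnants with no functional role.

The record links the construct to work on why mammalian odorant receptors are retained intracellularly. This suggests use in heterologous mammalian cells to compare the surface expression and stability of consensus receptors with those of native receptors.
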