Features (pLannotate 1.2.2; 15 found; start..end, strand, type, name):
    111..488     +  enhancer       CMV enhancer: human cytomegalovirus immediate early enhancer
    490..689     +  promoter       CMV promoter: human cytomegalovirus (CMV) immediate early promoter
    828..960     +  intron         chimeric intron: chimera between introns from human β-globin and immunoglobulin heavy chain genes
   1005..1023    +  promoter       T7 promoter: promoter for bacteriophage T7 RNA polymerase
   1029..1091    +  CDS            RHO (fragment): OPSD_LOXAF - Also known as RH1. Experimental evidence at protein level: Swiss-Prot protein existence level 1. Photoreceptor required for image-forming vision at low light intensity. Required for photoreceptor cell viability after birth (By similarity). Light-induced isomerization of 11-cis to all-trans retinal triggers a conformational change that activates signaling via G- proteins (PubMed:15781694). Subsequent receptor phosphorylation mediates displacement of the bound G-protein alpha subunit by the arrestin SAG and terminates signaling (By similarity). From Loxodonta africana (African eleph
   1104..2069    +  CDS            Olfr154: OL154_MOUSE - Also known as Mor175-1, Olfr4-3, Or912-93, Or93. Experimental evidence at protein level: Swiss-Prot protein existence level 1. Potential odorant receptor. From Mus musculus (Mouse).
   2063..2184    -  polyA_signal   SV40 poly(A) signal: SV40 polyadenylation signal
   2207..2275    -  CDS            large T antigen (fragment): large T antigen from SV40 (simian virus 40)
   2294..2361    +  CDS            lacZα (fragment): LacZα fragment of β-galactosidase; lacZ fragment
   2365..2793    +  rep_origin     f1 ori (sequence partly withheld): f1 bacteriophage origin of replication; arrow indicates direction of (+) strand synthesis
   2821..2920    -  misc_feature   bom (fragment): basis of mobility region from pBR322
   3022..3057    -  CDS            rop (fragment): Rop protein, which maintains plasmids at low copy number; rop
   3152..3256    +  promoter       AmpR promoter: bla
   3257..4117    +  CDS            AmpR: β-lactamase; bla; confers resistance to ampicillin, carbenicillin, and related antibiotics
   4288..4876    +  rep_origin     ori: high-copy-number ColE1/pMB1/pBR322/pUC origin of replication
>Addgene plasmid #208064 | OR8-consensus | addgene full sequence | sequence record 411187 | Addgene NGS Result
TTGGTTATATAGCATAAATCAATATTGGCTATTGGCCATTGCATACGTTGTATCTATATCATAATATGTA
CATTTATATTGGCTCATGTCCAATATGACCGCCATGTTGGCATTGATTATTGACTAGTTATTAATAGTAA
TCAATTACGGGGTCATTAGTTCATAGCCCATATATGGAGTTCCGCGTTACATAACTTACGGTAAATGGCC
CGCCTGGCTGACCGCCCAACGACCCCCGCCCATTGACGTCAATAATGACGTATGTTCCCATAGTAACGCC
AATAGGGACTTTCCATTGACGTCAATGGGTGGAGTATTTACGGTAAACTGCCCACTTGGCAGTACATCAA
GTGTATCATATGCCAAGTCCGCCCCCTATTGACGTCAATGACGGTAAATGGCCCGCCTGGCATTATGCCC
AGTACATGACCTTACGGGACTTTCCTACTTGGCAGTACATCTACGTATTAGTCATCGCTATTACCATGGT
GATGCGGTTTTGGCAGTACACCAATGGGCGTGGATAGCGGTTTGACTCACGGGGATTTCCAAGTCTCCAC
CCCATTGACGTCAATGGGAGTTTGTTTTGGCACCAAAATCAACGGGACTTTCCAAAATGTCGTAATAACC
CCGCCCCGTTGACGCAAATGGGCGGTAGGCGTGTACGGTGGGAGGTCTATATAAGCAGAGCTCGTTTAGT
GAACCGTCAGATCACTAGAAGCTTTATTGCGGTAGTTTATCACAGTTAAATTGCTAACGCAGTCAGTGCT
TCTGACACAACAGTCTCGAACTTAAGCTGCAGAAGTTGGTCGTGAGGCACTGGGCAGGTAAGTATCAAGG
TTACAAGACAGGTTTAAGGAGACCAATAGAAACTGGGCTTGTCGAGACAGAGAAGACTCTTGCGTTTCTG
ATAGGCACCTATTGGTCTTACTGACATCCACTTTGCCTTTCTCTCCACAGGTGTCCACTCCCAGTTCAAT
TACAGCTCTTAAGGCTAGAGTACTTAATACGACTCACTATAGGCTAGCATGAATGGCACAGAAGGCCCTA
ACTTCTACGTGCCCTTCTCCAATGCGACGGGTGTGGTACGCGAATTCACGCGTATGGCCGCAAGAAACCA
CACGACTGTGACGGAGTTCATACTCACAGGACTCACCGACCACCCAGAGTTGCAAATGCCACTCTTTCTT
CTCTTTCTCGGCATATATCTTGTCACAGTCGTCGGGAACTTGGGGATGATTACGCTGATCCGATTGGATT
CTCAATTGCACACACCAATGTACTTTTTCCTTAGTAACCTTAGCTTTATTGATCTTTGCTATAGTTCAGT
TATTACCCCCAAAATGCTCGTCAATTTTCTTAGTAAGAAGAATATCATATCTTTCGTTGGATGCATGACA
CAACTCTTTTTCTTTCTTTTCTTCGTTATCAGCGAATGCTATCTTTTGTCTTCAATGGCCTACGATCGCT
ATGTGGCCATCTGTAATCCCCTGCTGTATATGGTGATTATGAGTCCAAGAGTCTGCCTCCTCCTCGTGGC
GGGCCCATACGTCTATGGGTTTCTTGGCGCACTCGTCCATACGGGGTGTATGTTTCGACTTTCATTTTGC
GATTCTAACATAATAAATCATTTCTTCTGCGACATCCTTCCCCTTTTGGCTCTGTCATGCAGTGACACTT
ATATCAATGAACTTGTTATTTTCATCATTGCTGGTATAAACCTTCTTGTATCCCTGCTCACAGTGTTGGT
TTCTTATGCCTTTATACTTTCTTCTATCCTTAGGATTAACAGCACGGAAGGTCGCTCCAAAGCATTCAGC
ACCTGTTCCAGTCATTTGCTGGCTGTAACTATATTCTACGGAAGTTTGATCTTCATGTATCTGAAGCCTT
CTAGTTCCCACTCTTTGGATCAGGACAAGGTCGCCAGCGTTTTCTATACTATCGTCATTCCGATGCTTAA
TCCACTGATCTACTCTCTTCGCAATAAAGACGTTAAAAACGCTTTGAAAAAGACACTTATCCGAAGGCAA
TTCAGTTAAGCGGCCGCTTCGAGCAGACATGATAAGATACATTGATGAGTTTGGACAAACCACAACTAGA
ATGCAGTGAAAAAAATGCTTTATTTGTGAAATTTGTGATGCTATTGCTTTATTTGTAACCATTATAAGCT
GCAATAAACAAGTTAACAACAACAATTGCATTCATTTTATGTTTCAGGTTCAGGGGGAGATGTGGGAGGT
TTTTTAAAGCAAGTAAAACCTCTACAAATGTGGTAAAATCGATAAGGATCCGGGCTGGCGTAATAGCGAA
GAGGCCCGCACCGATCGCCCTTCCCAACAGTTGCGCAGCCTGAATGGCGAATGG
[124 nt withheld, positions 2365-2488]
C
[91 nt withheld, positions 2490-2580]
A
[49 nt withheld, positions 2582-2630]
CCTTTGACGTTGGAGTCCACGTTCTTT
[37 nt withheld, positions 2658-2694]
ACCCTATCTCGGTCTATTCTTTTGATTTATAAGGGATTTTGCCGATTTCGGCCTATTGGTTAAAAAATGA
GCTGATTTAACAAAAATTTAACGCGAATTTTAACAAAATATTAACGCTTACAATTTCCTGATGCGGTATT
TTCTCCTTACGCATCTGTGCGGTATTTCACACCGCATATGGTGCACTCTCAGTACAATCTGCTCTGATGC
CGCATAGTTAAGCCAGCCCCGACACCCGCCAACACCCGCTGACGCGCCCTGACGGGCTTGTCTGCTCCCG
GCATCCGCTTACAGACAAGCTGTGACCGTCTCCGGGAGCTGCATGTGTCAGAGGTTTTCACCGTCATCAC
CGAAACGCGCGAGACGAAAGGGCCTCGTGATACGCCTATTTTTATAGGTTAATGTCATGATAATAATGGT
TTCTTAGACGTCAGGTGGCACTTTTCGGGGAAATGTGCGCGGAACCCCTATTTGTTTATTTTTCTAAATA
CATTCAAATATGTATCCGCTCATGAGACAATAACCCTGATAAATGCTTCAATAATATTGAAAAAGGAAGA
GTATGAGTATTCAACATTTCCGTGTCGCCCTTATTCCCTTTTTTGCGGCATTTTGCCTTCCTGTTTTTGC
TCACCCAGAAACGCTGGTGAAAGTAAAAGATGCTGAAGATCAGTTGGGTGCACGAGTGGGTTACATCGAA
CTGGATCTCAACAGCGGTAAGATCCTTGAGAGTTTTCGCCCCGAAGAACGTTTTCCAATGATGAGCACTT
TTAAAGTTCTGCTATGTGGCGCGGTATTATCCCGTATTGACGCCGGGCAAGAGCAACTCGGTCGCCGCAT
ACACTATTCTCAGAATGACTTGGTTGAGTACTCACCAGTCACAGAAAAGCATCTTACGGATGGCATGACA
GTAAGAGAATTATGCAGTGCTGCCATAACCATGAGTGATAACACTGCGGCCAACTTACTTCTGACAACGA
TCGGAGGACCGAAGGAGCTAACCGCTTTTTTGCACAACATGGGGGATCATGTAACTCGCCTTGATCGTTG
GGAACCGGAGCTGAATGAAGCCATACCAAACGACGAGCGTGACACCACGATGCCTGTAGCAATGGCAACA
ACGTTGCGCAAACTATTAACTGGCGAACTACTTACTCTAGCTTCCCGGCAACAATTAATAGACTGGATGG
AGGCGGATAAAGTTGCAGGACCACTTCTGCGCTCGGCCCTTCCGGCTGGCTGGTTTATTGCTGATAAATC
TGGAGCCGGTGAGCGTGGGTCTCGCGGTATCATTGCAGCACTGGGGCCAGATGGTAAGCCCTCCCGTATC
GTAGTTATCTACACGACGGGGAGTCAGGCAACTATGGATGAACGAAATAGACAGATCGCTGAGATAGGTG
CCTCACTGATTAAGCATTGGTAACTGTCAGACCAAGTTTACTCATATATACTTTAGATTGATTTAAAACT
TCATTTTTAATTTAAAAGGATCTAGGTGAAGATCCTTTTTGATAATCTCATGACCAAAATCCCTTAACGT
GAGTTTTCGTTCCACTGAGCGTCAGACCCCGTAGAAAAGATCAAAGGATCTTCTTGAGATCCTTTTTTTC
TGCGCGTAATCTGCTGCTTGCAAACAAAAAAACCACCGCTACCAGCGGTGGTTTGTTTGCCGGATCAAGA
GCTACCAACTCTTTTTCCGAAGGTAACTGGCTTCAGCAGAGCGCAGATACCAAATACTGTTCTTCTAGTG
TAGCCGTAGTTAGGCCACCACTTCAAGAACTCTGTAGCACCGCCTACATACCTCGCTCTGCTAATCCTGT
TACCAGTGGCTGCTGCCAGTGGCGATAAGTCGTGTCTTACCGGGTTGGACTCAAGACGATAGTTACCGGA
TAAGGCGCAGCGGTCGGGCTGAACGGGGGGTTCGTGCACACAGCCCAGCTTGGAGCGAACGACCTACACC
GAACTGAGATACCTACAGCGTGAGCTATGAGAAAGCGCCACGCTTCCCGAAGGGAGAAAGGCGGACAGGT
ATCCGGTAAGCGGCAGGGTCGGAACAGGAGAGCGCACGAGGGAGCTTCCAGGGGGAAACGCCTGGTATCT
TTATAGTCCTGTCGGGTTTCGCCACCTCTGACTTGAGCGTCGATTTTTGTGATGCTCGTCAGGGGGGCGG
AGCCTATGGAAAAACGCCAGCAACGCGGCCTTTTTACGGTTCCTGGCCTTTTGCTGGCCTTTTGCTCACA
TGGCTCGACAGATCTTCAATATTGGCCATTAGCCATATTATTCA
