>Addgene plasmid #208064 | OR8-consensus | depositor partial sequence | sequence record 406153 | Rhodopsin-tagged OR8-consensus ORF
ATGAATGGCACAGAAGGCCCTAACTTCTACGTGCCCTTCTCCAATGCGACGGGTGTGGTACGCGAATTCA
CGCGTATGGCCGCAAGAAACCACACGACTGTGACGGAGTTCATACTCACAGGACTCACCGACCACCCAGA
GTTGCAAATGCCACTCTTTCTTCTCTTTCTCGGCATATATCTTGTCACAGTCGTCGGGAACTTGGGGATG
ATTACGCTGATCCGATTGGATTCTCAATTGCACACACCAATGTACTTTTTCCTTAGTAACCTTAGCTTTA
TTGATCTTTGCTATAGTTCAGTTATTACCCCCAAAATGCTCGTCAATTTTCTTAGTAAGAAGAATATCAT
ATCTTTCGTTGGATGCATGACACAACTCTTTTTCTTTCTTTTCTTCGTTATCAGCGAATGCTATCTTTTG
TCTTCAATGGCCTACGATCGCTATGTGGCCATCTGTAATCCCCTGCTGTATATGGTGATTATGAGTCCAA
GAGTCTGCCTCCTCCTCGTGGCGGGCCCATACGTCTATGGGTTTCTTGGCGCACTCGTCCATACGGGGTG
TATGTTTCGACTTTCATTTTGCGATTCTAACATAATAAATCATTTCTTCTGCGACATCCTTCCCCTTTTG
GCTCTGTCATGCAGTGACACTTATATCAATGAACTTGTTATTTTCATCATTGCTGGTATAAACCTTCTTG
TATCCCTGCTCACAGTGTTGGTTTCTTATGCCTTTATACTTTCTTCTATCCTTAGGATTAACAGCACGGA
AGGTCGCTCCAAAGCATTCAGCACCTGTTCCAGTCATTTGCTGGCTGTAACTATATTCTACGGAAGTTTG
ATCTTCATGTATCTGAAGCCTTCTAGTTCCCACTCTTTGGATCAGGACAAGGTCGCCAGCGTTTTCTATA
CTATCGTCATTCCGATGCTTAATCCACTGATCTACTCTCTTCGCAATAAAGACGTTAAAAACGCTTTGAA
AAAGACACTTATCCGAAGGCAATTCAGTTAA
